Addgene plasmid #70538: R777-E254 Hs.RASSF10-nostop
Purpose: Gateway ORF clone of human RASSF10 [NM_001080521.2] without stop codon (for C-terminal fusions)
Depositing lab: Dominic Esposito. Depositing organization: National Cancer Institute (NCI).
Backbone
  Vector backbone: pDonor-255
  Backbone size w/o insert (bp): 2693
  Vector type: Gateway Entry Clone
Growth in bacteria
  Bacterial resistance: Spectinomycin, 50 μg/mL
  Growth temperature: 37°C
  Growth strain: DH10B
  Copy number: High Copy
Gene/Insert
  Gene/Insert name: RASSF10
  Species: H. sapiens (human)
  Insert size (bp): 1521
  GenBank ID: NM_001080521.2
  Entrez Gene: RASSF10
  Cloning method: Gateway Cloning
  Sequencing primers: 5′ M13F 23-mer (5'-CCCAGTCACGACGTTGTAAAACG); 3′ attLR 23-mer (5'-TAACATCAGAGATTTTGAGACAC)
Terms and licenses: Academic/Nonprofit Terms; Industry Terms: Not Available to Industry
How to cite: R777-E254 Hs.RASSF10-nostop was a gift from Dominic Esposito (Addgene plasmid # 70538 ; http://n2t.net/addgene:70538 ; RRID:Addgene_70538)
