[The description below was written by a language model from this plasmid's Addgene catalogue record and pLannotate feature annotations shown in this document.]
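Description:
R777-E254 Hs.RASSF10-nostop is a Gateway entry clone built on the pDonor-255 backbone (about 2.7 kb) that carries the human RASSF10 open reading frame, corresponding to the NM_001080521.2 reference transcript. The full plasmid is roughly 4.2 kb. It is a bacterial propagation and shuttling vector rather than an expression construct. It replicates in E. coli from a high-copy ColE1/pUC-type origin and is selected with spectinomycin through an aadA (SmR) aminoglycoside adenylyltransferase gene. A fragment of a class 1 integron Pc promoter lies upstream of that gene. The short lacZα, lacI and gentamicin-resistance fragments annotated in the backbone appear to be non-functional remnants. The rrnB T1 and T2 terminators sit upstream of the cloning region, where they would limit read-through transcription into the insert.

The 1,521 bp RASSF10 coding sequence is flanked by attL recombination sites, which the automated annotation labels as an attL3 variant on the 5′ side and an attL2 fragment on the 3′ side. These sites allow the ORF to be transferred by an LR Clonase reaction into compatible Gateway destination vectors. The destination vector then supplies the promoter, tags and host-specific elements. No promoter driving RASSF10 is present in the entry clone itself. The ORF was deliberately cloned without its stop codon, so after recombination translation can continue through the downstream att site into a C-terminal fusion partner, such as an epitope tag or fluorescent protein encoded by the destination vector. The clone is therefore suited to generating C-terminally tagged RASSF10 expression constructs for studying this Ras-association domain family protein. The record does not specify any particular downstream application.
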