Features (pLannotate 1.2.2; 11 found; start..end, strand, type, name):
     18..54      -  CDS            lacZα (fragment): LacZα fragment of β-galactosidase; lacZ fragment
     85..180     +  protein_bind   attL3: mutant version of attL; recombination site for the Gateway® LR reaction LR Clonase™
    186..1706    +  CDS            RASSF10: RASFA_HUMAN - Experimental evidence at protein level: Swiss-Prot protein existence level 1. Plays an important role in regulating embryonic neurogenesis. From Homo sapiens (Human).
   1711..1804    -  protein_bind   attL2 (fragment): mutant version of attL; recombination site for the Gateway® LR reaction LR Clonase™
   1919..1942    +  promoter       Pc promoter (fragment): intI1 (promoter lies within the coding sequence); class 1 integron promoter
   2118..2174    +  CDS            GmR (fragment): gentamycin acetyltransferase; aacC1; confers resistance to gentamycin
   2181..2972    +  CDS            SmR: aminoglycoside adenylyltransferase (Murphy, 1985); aadA; confers resistance to spectinomycin and streptomycin
   3065..3653    +  rep_origin     ori: high-copy-number ColE1/pMB1/pBR322/pUC origin of replication
   3836..3928    +  CDS            lacI (fragment): lac repressor; lacI; The lac repressor binds to the lac operator to inhibit transcription in E. coli. This inhibition can be relieved by adding lactose or isopropyl-β-D-thiogalactopyranoside (IPTG).
   3983..4010    -  terminator     rrnB T2 terminator: transcription terminator T2 from the E. coli rrnB gene
   4142..4185    +  terminator     rrnB T1 terminator: Escherichia coli rrnB; transcription terminator T1 from the E. coli rrnB gene
>Addgene plasmid #70538 | R777-E254 Hs.RASSF10-nostop | depositor full sequence | sequence record 125987 | Full Sequence
TTAACGCTAGCATGGATGTTTTCCCAGTCACGACGTTGTAAAACGACGGCCAGTCTTAAAATTCGAGCTC
GGTCCGAGGATCCGAAATAATGATTTTATTTTGACTGATAGTGACCTGTTCGTTGCAACAAATTGATAAG
CAATGCTTTTTTATAATGCCAACTTTGTACAAAAAAGTTGGCACCATGGATCCTTCGGAAAAGAAGATAT
CGGTGTGGATCTGCCAGGAAGAGAAGCTGGTGTCCGGCCTCTCCCGCCGCACCACTTGCTCCGACGTTGT
GCGAGTGCTTTTGGAGGACGGCTGCCGGCGGCGACGGAGACAGCGGCGGAGCCGGCGGCTGGGGTCGGCC
GGCGACCCGCATGGCCCGGGAGAGCTGCCCGAACCCCCGAACGAGGACGACGAGGACGACGACGAGGCGC
TGCCGCAGGGCATGCTGTGCGGGCCCCCGCAGTGCTATTGCATCGTGGAGAAGTGGCGCGGCTTTGAGCG
CATCCTCCCCAACAAGACGCGCATCTTGCGCCTCTGGGCTGCCTGGGGCGAAGAGCAAGAGAATGTGCGC
TTCGTGCTAGTGCGCAGCGAGGCATCGCTGCCTAACGCCGGCCCCCGCAGCGCCGAGGCGCGCGTAGTGC
TGAGCCGAGAGCGCCCCTGTCCGGCCCGCGGGGCCCCGGCGCGGCCCAGCCTGGCCATGACCCAGGAGAA
ACAGCGGCGAGTGGTGCGCAAGGCCTTTCGCAAACTGGCCAAGCTCAACCGGCGGCGCCAGCAGCAGACA
CCGTCGTCCTGTTCGTCCACTTCGTCGTCCACTGCCTCGTCCTGCTCTTCGTCGCCGCGGACCCACGAGA
GCGCGTCGGTGGAGCGCATGGAGACGCTGGTGCATCTGGTGCTTTCCCAGGACCACACAATTCGCCAGCA
GGTGCAGCGGCTCCACGAGCTGGACCGCGAGATCGATCACTACGAGGCCAAGGTGCACCTGGACCGCATG
CGGCGTCACGGGGTCAACTACGTGCAGGACACTTACTTGGTTGGGGCAGGCATCGAGCTCGACGGGTCCA
GACCGGGAGAGGAGCCAGAAGAGGTGGCGGCGGAGGCGGAGGAGGCGGCGGCGGCGCCCCCTCTAGCCGG
CGAGGCGCAGGCGGCGGCGCTGGAGGAGCTGGCCCGGCGCTGCGACGACTTGCTGCGGCTTCAGGAGCAA
CGGGTTCAGCAGGAGGAGTTGCTGGAGCGCCTTTCAGCCGAGATTCAGGAGGAACTCAACCAGAGGTGGA
TGCGACGGCGCCAGGAGGAGCTGGCGGCGCGGGAGGAGCCCCTGGAGCCCGACGGTGGCCCCGACGGCGA
GCTGCTGCTGGAGCAGGAACGGGTCAGGACGCAGCTCAGTACCAGCCTTTACATTGGGCTGCGGCTCAAC
ACGGACCTAGAGGCCGTCAAGTCGGACTTGGATTACAGCCAGCAGCAATGGGACAGCAAGAAGCGCGAGC
TACAGGGCCTTCTGCAAACTTTGCACACTTTGGAGCTGACGGTGGCACCGGATGGGGCTCCTGGCTCTGG
CAGTCCCTCGCGGGAACCTGGGCCTCAAGCCTGCGCCGACATGTGGGTGGACCAGGCCCGTGGACTGGCC
AAGAGCGGTCCTGGCAACGACGAAGACTCGGATACGGGACTGAGCTCTATGCATAGCCAAGACTCGGACT
CCTTGCCCATGTGCGAATCCCTTGTGTCAACTTTCTTGTACAAAGTTGGCATTATAGGAAAGCATTGCTT
ATCAATTTGTTGCAACGAACAGGTCACTATCAGTCAAAATAAAATCATTATTTGCATGCAAGCTTAGATC
CTCTAGACCAGCCAGGACAGAAATGCCTCGACTTCGCTGCTACCCAAGGTTGCCGGGTGACGCACACCGT
GGAAACGGATGAAGGCACGAACCCAGTGGACATAAGCCTGTTCGGTTCGTAAGCTGTAATGCAAGTAGCG
TATGCGCTCACGCAACTGGTCCAGAACCTTGACCGAACGCAGCGGTGGTAACGGCGCAGTGGCGGTTTTC
ATGGCTTGTTATGACTGTTTTTTTGGGGTACAGTCTATGCCTCGGGCATCCAAGCAGCAAGCGCGTTACG
CCGTGGGTCGATGTTTGATGTTATGGAGCAGCAACGATGTTACGCAGCAGGGCAGTCGCCCTAAAACAAA
GTTAAACATTATGAGGGAAGCGGTGATCGCCGAAGTATCGACTCAACTATCAGAGGTAGTTGGCGTCATC
GAGCGCCATCTCGAACCGACGTTGCTGGCCGTACATTTGTACGGCTCCGCAGTGGATGGCGGCCTGAAGC
CACACAGTGATATTGATTTGCTGGTTACGGTGACCGTAAGGCTTGATGAAACAACGCGGCGAGCTTTGAT
CAACGACCTTTTGGAAACTTCGGCTTCCCCTGGAGAGAGCGAGATTCTCCGCGCTGTAGAAGTCACCATT
GTTGTGCACGACGACATCATTCCGTGGCGTTATCCAGCTAAGCGCGAACTGCAATTTGGAGAATGGCAGC
GCAATGACATTCTTGCAGGTATCTTCGAGCCAGCCACGATCGACATTGATCTGGCTATCTTGCTGACAAA
AGCAAGAGAACATAGCGTTGCCTTGGTAGGTCCAGCGGCGGAGGAACTCTTTGATCCGGTTCCTGAACAG
GATCTATTTGAGGCGCTAAATGAAACCTTAACGCTATGGAACTCGCCGCCCGACTGGGCTGGCGATGAGC
GAAATGTAGTGCTTACGTTGTCCCGCATTTGGTACAGCGCAGTAACCGGCAAAATCGCGCCGAAGGATGT
CGCTGCCGACTGGGCAATGGAGCGCCTGCCGGCCCAGTATCAGCCCGTCATACTTGAAGCTAGACAGGCT
TATCTTGGACAAGAAGAAGATCGCTTGGCCTCGCGCGCAGATCAGTTGGAAGAATTTGTCCACTACGTGA
AAGGCGAGATCACCAAGGTAGTCGGCAAATAACCCTCGAGCCACCCATGACCAAAATCCCTTAACGTGAG
TTACGCGTCGTTCCACTGAGCGTCAGACCCCGTAGAAAAGATCAAAGGATCTTCTTGAGATCCTTTTTTT
CTGCGCGTAATCTGCTGCTTGCAAACAAAAAAACCACCGCTACCAGCGGTGGTTTGTTTGCCGGATCAAG
AGCTACCAACTCTTTTTCCGAAGGTAACTGGCTTCAGCAGAGCGCAGATACCAAATACTGTCCTTCTAGT
GTAGCCGTAGTTAGGCCACCACTTCAAGAACTCTGTAGCACCGCCTACATACCTCGCTCTGCTAATCCTG
TTACCAGTGGCTGCTGCCAGTGGCGATAAGTCGTGTCTTACCGGGTTGGACTCAAGACGATAGTTACCGG
ATAAGGCGCAGCGGTCGGGCTGAACGGGGGGTTCGTGCACACAGCCCAGCTTGGAGCGAACGACCTACAC
CGAACTGAGATACCTACAGCGTGAGCATTGAGAAAGCGCCACGCTTCCCGAAGGGAGAAAGGCGGACAGG
TATCCGGTAAGCGGCAGGGTCGGAACAGGAGAGCGCACGAGGGAGCTTCCAGGGGGAAACGCCTGGTATC
TTTATAGTCCTGTCGGGTTTCGCCACCTCTGACTTGAGCGTCGATTTTTGTGATGCTCGTCAGGGGGGCG
GAGCCTATGGAAAAACGCCAGCAACGCGGCCTTTTTACGGTTCCTGGCCTTTTGCTGGCCTTTTGCTCAC
ATGTTCTTTCCTGCGTTATCCCCTGATTCTGTGGATAACCGTATTACCGCCTTTGAGTGAGCTGATACCG
CTCGCCGCAGCCGAACGACCGAGCGCAGCGAGTCAGTGAGCGAGGAAGCGGAAGAGCGCCCAATACGCAA
ACCGCCTCTCCCCGCGCGTTGGCCGATTCATTAATGCAGCTGGCACGACAGGTTTCCCGACTGGAAAGCG
GGCAGTGAGCGCAACGCAATTAATACGCGTACCGCTAGCCAGGAAGAGTTTGTAGAAACGCAAAAAGGCC
ATCCGTCAGGATGGCCTTCTGCTTAGTTTGATGCCTGGCAGTTTATGGCGGGCGTCCTGCCCGCCACCCT
CCGGGCCGTTGCTTCACAACGTTCAAATCCGCTCCCGGCGGATTTGTCCTACTCAGGAGAGCGTTCACCG
ACAAACAACAGATAAAACGAAAGGCCCAGTCTTCCGACTGAGCCTTTCGTTTTATTTGATGCCTGGCAGT
TCCCTACTCTCGCG
