>Addgene plasmid #70538 | R777-E254 Hs.RASSF10-nostop | addgene partial sequence | sequence record 130552 | pCR8_R1 5'-cgaaccgaacaggcttatgt-3'
CGGTGTGCGTCACCCGGCAACCTTGGGTAGCAGCGAAGTCGAGGCATTTCTGTCCTGGCTGGTCTAGAGG
ATCTAAGCTTGCATGCAAATAATGATTTTATTTTGACTGATAGTGACCTGTTCGTTGCAACAAATTGATA
AGCAATGCTTTCCTATAATGCCAACTTTGTACAAGAAAGTTGACACAAGGGATTCGCACATGGGCAAGGA
GTCCGAGTCTTGGCTATGCATAGAGCTCAGTCCCGTATCCGAGTCTTCGTCGTTGCCAGGACCGCTCTTG
GCCAGTCCACGGGCCTGGTCCACCCACATGTCGGCGCAGGCTTGAGGCCCAGGTTCCCGCGAGGGACTGC
CAGAGCCAGGAGCCCCATCCGGTGCCACCGTCAGCTCCAAAGTGTGCAAAGTTTGCAGAAGGCCCTGTAG
CTCGCGCTTCTTGCTGTCCCATTGCTGCTGGCTGTAATCCAAGTCCGACTTGACGGCCTCTAGGTCCGTG
TTGAGCCGCAGCCCAATGTAAAGGCTGGTACTGAGCTGCGTCCTGACCCGTTCCTGCTCCAGCAGCAGCT
CGCCGTCGGGGCCACCGTCGGGCTCCAGGGGCTCCTCCCGCGCCGCCAGCTCCTCCTGGCGCCGTCGCAT
CCACCTCTGGTTGAGTTCCTCCTGAATCTCGGCTGAAAGGCGCTCCAGCAACTCCTCCTGCTGAACCCGT
TGCTCCTGAAGCCGCAGCAAGTCGTCGCAGCGCCGGGCCAGCTCCTCCAGCGCCGCCGCCTGCGCCTCGC
CGGCTAGAGGGGGCGCCGCCGCCGCCTCCTCCGCCTCCGCCGCCACCTCTTCTGGCTCCTCTCCCGGTCT
GGACCCGTCGAGCTCGATGCCTGCCCCAACCAAGTAAGTGTCCTGCACGTAGTTGACCCCGTGACGCCGC
ATGCGGTCCAGGTGCACCTTGG
